>Addgene plasmid #37569 | pHL1530 | addgene partial sequence | sequence record 49984 | ColEterm 5'-agctgataccgctcgccgcagccgaacg-3'
TACTCAGGAGAGCGTTCACCGACAAACAACAGATAAAACGAAAGGCCCAGTCTTTCGACTGAGCCTTTCG
TTTTATTTGATGCCTCTAGCACGCGTACCATGGGCCCTTAGTAACTGGACTGCTGGGATTTTTCAGCCTG
GATACGCTGGTAGATCTCTTCACGGTGAACAGAAACTTCCTTCGGGGCATTTACGCCAATACGTACCTGG
TTGCCCTTTACCCCTAAAACTGTCACGGTGACCTCATCCCCAATCATGAGGGTCTCACCAACTCGACGAG
TCAGAATCAGCATTTTCCTCCTTAGCGGCCGCCTGTGTGGAATCCATTATAACCGCCAAGCATAAAAATG
TCAACAACGACGGTGCTCGAGAATTCACTGCTCACAAGAAAAAAGGCACGTCATCTGACGTGCCTTTTTT
NTTTGTACTACCCTGTACGATTAAAGCTTAAGACCCACTTTCACATTTAAGTTGTTTTTCTAATCCGCAT
ATGATCAATTCAAGGCCGAATAAGAAGGCTGGCTCTGCACCTTGGTGATCAAATAAATTCGATAGCNNGN
CGTAATAATGGCGGCATACTATCAGTAGTAGGTGTTTCCCTTTCTTCTTTANCGACTTGATGCTCTTGAT
CTTCCAATACG
