>Addgene plasmid #37569 | pHL1530 | addgene partial sequence | sequence record 50314 | GFP-F 5'-GGTCCTTCTTGAGTTTGTAAC-3'
TAAAAGCTAGCTTGGCTGTTTTGGCGGATGAGAGAAGATTTTCAGCCTGATACAGATTAAATCAGAACGC
AGAAGCGGTCTGATAAAACAGAATTTGCCTGGCGGCAGTAGCGCGGTGGTCCCACCTGACCCCATGCCGA
ACTCAGAAGTGAAACGCCGTAGCGCCGATGGTAGTGTGGGGTCTCCCCATGCGAGAGTAGGGAACTGCCA
GGCATCAAATAAAACGAAAGGCTCAGTCGAAAGACTGGGCCTTTCGTTTTATCTGTTGTTTGTCGGTGAA
CGCTCTCCTGAGTAGGACAAATCCGCCGGGAGCGGATTTGAACGTTGCGAAGCAACGGCCCGGAGGGTGG
CGGGCAGGACGCCCGCCATAAACTGCCAGGCATCAAATTAAGCAGAAGGCCATCCTGACGGATGGCCTTT
TTGCGTTTCTACAAACTCTTTTGTTTATTTTTCTAAATACATTCAAATATGTATCCGCTCAGGATCCTCG
AGCACCGTCGTTGTTGACATTTTTATGCTTGGCGGTTATAATGGATTCCACACACCCGGGTAAGGAGGAA
AATGTCTAGATTAGATAAAAGTAAAGTGATTAACAGCGCATTAGAGCTGCTTAATGAGGTCGGAATCGAA
GGTTTAACAACCCGTAAACTCGCCCAGAAGCTAGGTGTAGAGCAGCCTACATTGTATTGGCATGTAAAAA
ATAAGCGGGCTTTGCTCGACGCCTTAGCCATTGAGATGTTAGATAGGCACCATACTCACTTTTGCCCTTT
AGAAGGGGAAAGCTGGCAAGATTTTTT
