>Addgene plasmid #37569 | pHL1530 | addgene partial sequence | sequence record 51225 | GFP-R 5'-CCATCTAATTCAACAAGAATTGGGACAAC-3'
TTTACGCATGCTAACCATGACTAACTCCTTTTTTATCATCTCTGGAACACACACAATCCGTGTGCAGGTC
CCTGCCAGAGTCGACAGTATCTTGTTATCCGCTCACAATGTCAATGTTATCCGCTCACATTTATGACGTC
AGGTGGCACTTTTCGGGGAAATGTGCGCGGAACCCCTATTTGTTTATTTTTCTAAATACATTCAAATATG
TATCCGCTCATGAGACAATAACCCTGATAAATGCTTCAATAATATTGAAAAAGGAAGAGTATGAGTATTC
AACATTTCCGTGTCGCCCTTATTCCCTTTTTTGCGGCATTTTGCCTTCCTGTTTTTGCTCACCCAGAAAC
GCTGGTGAAAGTAAAAGATGCTGAAGATCAGTTGGGTGCACGAGTGGGTTACATCGAACTGGATCTCAAC
AGCGGTAAGATCCTTGAGAGTTTTCGCCCCGAAGAACGTTTTCCAATGATGAGCACTTTTAAAGTTCTGC
TATGTGGCGCGGTATTATCCCGTATTGACGCCGGGCAAGAGCAACTCGGTCGCCGCATACACTATTCTCA
GAATGACTTGGTTGAGTACTCACCAGTCACAGAAAAGCATCTTACGGATGGCATGACAGTAAGAGAATTA
TGCAGTGCTGCCATAACCATGAGTGATAACACTGCGGCCAACTTACTTCTGACAACGATCGGAGGACCGA
AGGAGCTAACCGCTTTTTTGCACAACATGGGGGATCATGTAACTCGCCTTGATCGTTGGGAACCGGAGCT
GAATGAAGCCATACCAAACGACGAGCGTGACACCACGATGCCTG
