[The description below was written by a language model from this plasmid's Addgene catalogue record.]
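Description:
pHL1530 is a high-copy bacterial expression and synthetic-biology plasmid built on a pZ-series backbone, a modular vector system derived from the Lutz and Bujard design, here carrying a ColE-type origin of replication and selected with ampicillin. It is intended for use in E. coli and carries three separately cloned expression modules, each flanked by retained restriction sites so that individual parts can be exchanged.

The first module is a reporter: a 717 bp Aequorea victoria GFP coding sequence with its own start codon removed, fused downstream of the glgC leader region so that translation initiates from the glgC sequence. This fusion is transcribed from the PLlacO-1 promoter, a synthetic lac-operator-controlled promoter that is repressed by LacI and induced with IPTG. Because the glgC leader is a known binding target of the post-transcriptional regulator CsrA, GFP output reports on CsrA-mediated repression of translation rather than on transcription alone. The second and third modules express TetR and E. coli CsrA (carbon storage regulator), each listed under a promoter named pConNoHind; the name suggests a constitutive promoter lacking a HindIII site, though the record does not define it further. TetR would be available to repress Tet-operator promoters located elsewhere in the host or on a companion plasmid, but the record does not state its target.

The associated work concerns signaling dynamics and feedback in the CsrA cascade, and the plasmid fits that purpose as a fluorescent readout of CsrA activity on a native target leader. No feature table was supplied, so terminators and ribosome binding sites cannot be described.
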