Addgene plasmid #37569: pHL1530
Depositing lab: Han Lim. Depositing organization: University of California, Berkeley. Publication: Rapid and robust signaling in the CsrA cascade via RNA-protein interactions and feedback regulation. Adamson DN, Lim HN. Proc Natl Acad Sci U S A. 2013 Aug 6;110(32):13120-5. doi: 10.1073/pnas.1308476110. Epub 2013 Jul 22. PubMed 23878244.
Backbone
  Vector backbone: pZ with ColE origin
  Backbone manufacturer: Lim Lab
  Modifications to backbone: Plasmid modified from Rolf Lutz and Hermann Bujard, 1997
  Vector type: Bacterial Expression, Synthetic Biology
Growth in bacteria
  Bacterial resistance: Ampicillin, 100 μg/mL
  Growth temperature: 37°C
  Growth strain: XL1 Blue
  Copy number: High Copy
Gene/Insert 1
  Gene/Insert name: GFP (alt name: green fluorescent protein)
  Species: A. victoria
  Insert size (bp): 717
  Mutation: start codon removed
  Promoter: pLlacO-1
  Tag / fusion protein: glgC leader region (N terminal on backbone)
  Cloning method: Restriction Enzyme; 5′ cloning site SphI (not destroyed); 3′ cloning site NheI (not destroyed)
  Sequencing primers: 5′ CTCATGA GCGGATACAT ATTTGAA; 3′ cgcggatcc AAGGCCATCCGTCAGGATGGCCTT
Gene/Insert 2
  Gene/Insert name: TetR
  Promoter: pConNoHind
  Cloning method: Restriction Enzyme; 5′ cloning site XmaI (not destroyed); 3′ cloning site HindIII (not destroyed)
  Sequencing primers: 5′ GCTGGGATTA CACATGGCAT GGAT; 3′ ccggaattc ACTGCTCACA AGAAAAAAGG CACG
Gene/Insert 3
  Gene/Insert name: CsrA (alt name: carbon storage regulator)
  Species: E. coli
  Promoter: pConNoHind
  Cloning method: Restriction Enzyme; 5′ cloning site NotI (not destroyed); 3′ cloning site ApaI (not destroyed)
  Sequencing primers: 5′ ggccaag CTT TAATC GTACAGGGTA GTACAAATA; 3′ AGCTGATACC GCTCGCCGCA GCCGAACG
Terms and licenses: Academic/Nonprofit Terms; Industry Terms: Not Available to Industry
How to cite: pHL1530 was a gift from Han Lim (Addgene plasmid # 37569 ; http://n2t.net/addgene:37569 ; RRID:Addgene_37569)
